>Addgene plasmid #89131 | pSG5HA-MAGE-112-429 | addgene full sequence | sequence record 176282 | Addgene Partial NGS Result
GCAGGCAGAAGTATGCAAAGCATGCATCTCAATTAGTCAGCAACCATAGTCCCGCCCCTAACTCCGCCCA
TCCCGCCCCTAACTCCGCCCAGTTCCGCCCATTCTCCGCCCCATGGCTGACTAATTTTTTTTATTTATGC
AGAGGCCGAGGCCGCCTCGGCCTCTGAGCTATTCCAGAAGTAGTGAAGAGGCTTTTTTGGAGGCCTAGGC
TTTTGCAAAAAGCTCCGGATCGATCCTGAGAACTTCAGGGTGAGTTTGGGGACCCTTGATTGTTCTTTCT
TTTTCGCTATTGTAAAATTCATGTTATATGGAGGGGGCAAAGTTTTCAGGGTGTTGTTTAGAATGGGAAG
ATGTCCCTTGTATCACCATGGACCCTCATGATAATTTTGTTTCTTTCACTTTCTACTCTGTTGACAACCA
TTGTCTCCTCTTATTTTCTTTTCATTTTCTGTAACTTTTTCGTTAAACTTTAGCTTGCATTTGTAACGAA
TTTTTAAATTCACTTTTGTTTATTTGTCAGATTGTAAGTACTTTCTCTAATCACTTTTTTTTCAAGGCAA
TCAGGGTATATTATATTGTACTTCAGCACAGTTTTAGAGAACAATTGTTATAATTAAATGATAAGGTAGA
ATATTTCTGCATATAAATTCTGGCTGGCGTGGAAATATTCTTATTGGTAGAAACAACTACATCCTGGTCA
TCATCCTGCCTTTCTCTTTATGGTTACAATGATATACACTGTTTGAGATGAGGATAAAATACTCTGAGTC
CAAACCGGGCCCCTCTGCTAACCATGTTCATGCCTTCTTCTTTTTCCTACAGCTCCTGGGCAACGTGCTG
GTTATTGTGCTGTCTCATCATTTTGGCAAAGAATTGTAATACGACTCACTATAGGGCGAATTACCGCCGC
CATGGGCTACCCATACGATGTTCCTGACTATGCGGAATTCCCTCTTGAGCAAAGAAGTCAGCACTGCAAG
CCTGAGGAAGGCCTTCAGGCCCAAGAAGAAGACCTGGGCCTGGTGGGTGCACAGGCTCTCCAAGCTGAGG
AGCAGGAGGCTGCCTTCTTCTCCTCTACTCTGAATGTGGGCACTCTAGAGGAGTTGCCTGCTGCTGAGTC
ACCAAGTCCTCCCCAGAGTCCTCAGGAAGAGTCCTTCTCTCCCACTGCCATGGATGCCATCTTTGGGAGC
CTATCTGATGAGGGCTCTGGCAGCCAAGAAAAGGAGGGGCCAAGTACCTCGCCTGACCTGATAGACCCTG
AGTCCTTTTCCCAAGATATACTACATGACAAGATAATTGATTTGGTTCATTTATTGCTCCGCAAGTATCG
AGTCAAGGGGCTGATCACAAAGGCAGAAATGCTGGGGAGTGTCATCAAAAATTATGAGGACTACTTTCCT
GAGATATTTAGGGAAGCCTCTGTATGCATGCAACTGCTCTTTGGCATTGATGTGAAGGAAGTGGACCCCA
CTAGCCACTCCTATGTCCTTGTCACCTCCCTCAACCTCTCTTATGATGGCATACAGTGTAATGAGCAGAG
CATGCCCAAGTCTGGCCTCCTGATAATAGTCCTGGGTGTAATCTTCATGGAGGGGAACTGCATCCCTGAA
GAGGTTATGTGGGAAGTCCTGAGCATTATGGGGGTGTATGCTGGAAGGGAGCACTTCCTCTTTGGGGAGC
CCAAGAGGCTCCTTACCCAAAATTGGGTGCAGGAAAAGTACCTGGTGTACCGGCAGGTGCCCGGCACTGA
TCCTGCATGCTATGAGTTCCTGTGGGGTCCAAGGGCCCACGCTGAGACCAGCAAGATGAAAGTTCTTGAG
TACATAGCCAATGCCAATGGGAGGGATCCCACTTCTTACCCATCCCTGTATGAAGATGCTTTGAGAGAGG
AGGGAGAGGGAGTCTGAGCATGAGATGCAACCAGGGCCAGCGGGCAGGGAAATGGGCCAATGCATGCTTC
AGGGCCACACCCAGCAGTTTCCCTGTCCTGTGTGAAATCAGGCCCATTCTTCCCTCTGTGTTTGATGAGA
GAAGTCAGTGTTCTCAGTAGTAGAAGGCACAGTGAATGGAAGGGAACACATTGTATACTGCCTTTAGGTT
TCTCTTCCATCGGGTGACTTGGAGATTTCTTTTTGTTTCCCTTTGGTAATTTTCAAATATTGTTCCTGTA
ATAAAAGTTTTAGTTAGCTTCAACATCTAAGTGTATGGATGATACTGACCACACATGTTGTTTTGCTTAT
CCATTTCAAGTGCAAGTGTTTGCCATTTTGTAAAACATTTTGGGAAATCTTCCATCTTGCTGTGATTTGC
AATAGGTATTTTCTTGGAGAATGTAAGAACTTAACAATAAAGCTGAACTGGTGTTGTGAAACAGAGAAAT
AAAAGGAGAAGGTCATTAACGATCCAGATCTTATTAAAGCAGAACTTGTTTATTGCAGCTTATAATGGTT
ACAAATAAAGCAATAGCATCACAAATTTCACAAATAAAGCATTTTTTTCACTGCATTCTAGTTGTGGTTT
GTCCAAACTCATCAATGTATCTTATCATGTCTGGTCGACTCTAGACTCTTCCGCTTCCTCGCTCACTGAC
TCGCTGCGCTCGGTCGTTCGGCTGCGGCGAGCGGTATCAGCTCACTCAAAGGCGGTAATACGGTTATCCA
CAGAATCAGGGGATAACGCAGGAAAGAACATGTGAGCAAAAGGCCAGCAAAAGGCCAGGAACCGTAAAAA
GGCCGCGTTGCTGGCGTTTTTCCATAGGCTCCGCCCCCCTGACGAGCATCACAAAAATCGACGCTCAAGT
CAGAGGTGGCGAAACCCGACAGGACTATAAAGATACCAGGCGTTTCCCCCTGGAAGCTCCCTCGTGCGCT
CTCCTGTTCCGACCCTGCCGCTTACCGGATACCTGTCCGCCTTTCTCCCTTCGGGAAGCGTGGCGCTTTC
TCATAGCTCACGCTGTAGGTATCTCAGTTCGGTGTAGGTCGTTCGCTCCAAGCTGGGCTGTGTGCACGAA
CCCCCCGTTCAGCCCGACCGCTGCGCCTTATCCGGTAACTATCGTCTTGAGTCCAACCCGGTAAGACACG
ACTTATCGCCACTGGCAGCAGCCACTGGTAACAGGATTAGCAGAGCGAGGTATGTAGGCGGTGCTACAGA
GTTCTTGAAGTGGTGGCCTAACTACGGCTACACTAGAAGAACAGTATTTGGTATCTGCGCTCTGCTGAAG
CCAGTTACCTTCGGAAAAAGAGTTGGTAGCTCTTGATCCGGCAAACAAACCACCGCTGGTAGCGGTGGTT
TTTTTGTTTGCAAGCAGCAGATTACGCGCAGAAAAAAAGGATCTCAAGAAGATCCTTTGATCTTTTCTAC
GGGGTCTGACGCTCAGTGGAACGAAAACTCACGTTAAGGGATTTTGGTCATGAGATTATCAAAAAGGATC
TTCACCTAGATCCTTTTAAATTAAAAATGAAGTTTTAAATCAATCTAAAGTATATATGAGTAAACTTGGT
CTGACAGTTACCAATGCTTAATCAGTGAGGCACCTATCTCAGCGATCTGTCTATTTCGTTCATCCATAGT
TGCCTGACTCCCCGTCGTGTAGATAACTACGATACGGGAGGGCTTACCATCTGGCCCCAGTGCTGCAATG
ATACCGCGAGACCCACGCTCACCGGCTCCAGATTTATCAGCAATAAACCAGCCAGCCGGAAGGGCCGAGC
GCAGAAGTGGTCCTGCAACTTTATCCGCCTCCATCCAGTCTATTAATTGTTGCCGGGAAGCTAGAGTAAG
TAGTTCGCCAGTTAATAGTTTGCGCAACGTTGTTGCCATTGCTACAGGCATCGTGGTGTCACGCTCGTCG
TTTGGTATGGCTTCATTCAGCTCCGGTTCCCAACGATCAAGGCGAGTTACATGATCCCCCATGTTGTGCA
AAAAAGCGGTTAGCTCCTTCGGTCCTCCGATCGTTGTCAGAAGTAAGTTGGCCGCAGTGTTATCACTCAT
GGTTATGGCAGCACTGCATAATTCTCTTACTGTCATGCCATCCGTAAGATGCTTTTCTGTGACTGGTGAG
TACTCAACCAAGTCATTCTGAGAATAGTGTATGCGGCGACCGAGTTGCTCTTGCCCGGCGTCAATACGGG
ATAATACCGCGCCACATAGCAGAACTTTAAAAGTGCTCATCATTGGAAAACGTTCTTCGGGGCGAAAACT
CTCAAGGATCTTACCGCTGTTGAGATCCAGTTCGATGTAACCCACTCGTGCACCCAACTGATCTTCAGCA
TCTTTTACTTTCACCAGCGTTTCTGGGTGAGCAAAAACAGGAAGGCAAAATGCCGCAAAAAAGGGAATAA
GGGCGACACGGAAATGTTGAATACTCATACTCTTCCTTTTTCAATATTATTGAAGCATTTATCAGGGTTA
TTGTCTCATGAGCGGATACATATTTGAATGTATTTAGAAAAATAAACAAATAGGGGTTCCGCGCACATTT
CCCCGAAAAGTGCCACCTGACGTCTAAGAAACCATTATTATCATGACATTAACCTATAAAAATAGGCGTA
TCACGAGGCCCTTTCGTCTCGCGCGTTTCGGTGATGACGGTGAAAACCTCTGACACATGCAGCTCCCGGA
GACGGTCACAGCTTGTCTGTAAGCGGATGCCGGGAGCAGACAAGCCCGTCAGGGCGCGTCAGCGGGTGTT
GGCGGGTGTCGGGGCTGGCTTAACTATGCGGCATCAGAGCAGATTGTACTGAGAGTGCACCATATGCGGT
GTGAAATACCGCACAGATGCGTAAGGAGAAAATACCGCATCAGGAAATTGTAAGCGTTAATATTTTGTTA
AAATTCGCGTTAAATTTTTGTTAAATCAGCTCATTTTTTAACCAATAGGCCGAAATCGGCAAAATCCCTT
ATAAATCAAAAGAATAGACCGAGATAGGGT
[37 nt withheld, positions 4931-4967]
AAAGAACGTGGACTCCAACGTCAAAGG
[49 nt withheld, positions 4995-5043]
T
[91 nt withheld, positions 5045-5135]
G
[124 nt withheld, positions 5137-5260]
CCATTCGCCATTCAGGCTGCGCAACTGTTGGGAAGGGCGATCGGTGCGGGCCTCTTCGCTATTACGCCAG
CTGGCGAAAGGGGGATGTGCTGCAAGGCGATTAAGTTGGGTAACGCCAGGGTTTTCCCAGTCACGACGTT
GTAAAACGACGGCCAGTGAATTGTCGACTTCTGAGGCGGAAAGAACCAGCTGTGGAATGTGTGTCAGTTA
GGGTGTGGAAAGTCCCCAGGCTCCCCAGCAGGCAGAAGTATGCAAAGCATGCATCTCAATTAGTCAGCAA
GGAAAGTCCCCAGGCTCCCCA
Features (pLannotate 1.2.2; 13 found; start..end, strand, type, name):
    250..822     +  intron         β-globin intron: intron from rabbit β-globin gene
    877..895     +  promoter       T7 promoter: promoter for bacteriophage T7 RNA polymerase
    918..945     +  CDS            3xHA (fragment): three tandem HA epitope tags
    951..1904    +  CDS            MAGEA11 (fragment): MAGAB_HUMAN - Also known as MAGE11. Experimental evidence at protein level: Swiss-Prot protein existence level 1. Acts as androgen receptor coregulator that increases androgen receptor activity by modulating the receptors interdomain interaction. May play a role in embryonal development and tumor transformation or aspects of tumor progression. From Homo sapiens (Human).
   2423..2544    +  polyA_signal   SV40 poly(A) signal: SV40 polyadenylation signal
   2749..3337    -  rep_origin     ori: high-copy-number ColE1/pMB1/pBR322/pUC origin of replication
   3508..4368    -  CDS            AmpR: β-lactamase; bla; confers resistance to ampicillin, carbenicillin, and related antibiotics
   4369..4473    -  promoter       AmpR promoter: bla
   4568..4603    +  CDS            rop (fragment): Rop protein, which maintains plasmids at low copy number; rop
   4705..4804    +  misc_feature   bom (fragment): basis of mobility region from pBR322
   4832..5260    -  rep_origin     f1 ori (sequence partly withheld): f1 bacteriophage origin of replication; arrow indicates direction of (+) strand synthesis
   5264..5421    -  CDS            lacZα (fragment): LacZα fragment of β-galactosidase; lacZ fragment
   5431..219     +  promoter       SV40 promoter (across the origin): SV40 enhancer and early promoter
