[The description below was written by a language model from this plasmid's Addgene catalogue record and pLannotate feature annotations shown in this document.]
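Description:
pSG5HA-MAGE-112-429 is a mammalian expression plasmid built on the pSG5 backbone that produces an N-terminally HA-tagged truncation of human MAGE-A11 (MAGEA11, also called MAGE-11) spanning amino acid residues 112–429, that is, lacking the first 111 residues. It is propagated in E. coli as a high-copy plasmid through a ColE1/pUC-type origin and selected with ampicillin via the β-lactamase gene. An f1 phage origin is also present, along with short remnants of lacZα, rop and the pBR322 bom region, which are backbone leftovers rather than functional parts.

The expression cassette follows the standard pSG5 layout. The SV40 enhancer and early promoter drives transcription through a rabbit β-globin intron, which generally improves processing and expression of the transcript in mammalian cells, and the message terminates at an SV40 polyadenylation signal. A T7 promoter sits just upstream of the coding region, allowing in vitro transcription and serving as a sequencing primer site. The annotated tag is a short fragment matching an HA epitope, located on the backbone immediately before the MAGEA11 fragment, which was inserted between retained EcoRI and XhoI sites. The annotated coding segment is about 950 bp, whereas the catalogue lists an insert of 1600 bp, so the insert probably carries additional unannotated sequence downstream of the coding region. The sequence record is also labelled a partial NGS result.

MAGE-A11 acts as an androgen receptor coregulator, and the associated study concerns how its phosphorylation and ubiquitinylation govern the interaction with the receptor. This truncation is suited to transient expression in mammalian cells for mapping functional regions of MAGE-A11, with the HA tag enabling detection or immunoprecipitation.
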