Addgene plasmid #89131: pSG5HA-MAGE-112-429
Purpose: mammalian expression of N-terminal HA-tagged human MAGE-A11 amino acid residues 112-429
Depositing lab: Elizabeth Wilson. Depositing organization: University of North Carolina at Chapel Hill. Publication: Epidermal-growth-factor-dependent phosphorylation and ubiquitinylation of MAGE-11 regulates its interaction with the androgen receptor. Bai S, Wilson EM. Mol Cell Biol. 2008 Mar;28(6):1947-63. doi: 10.1128/MCB.01672-07. Epub 2008 Jan 22. PubMed 18212060.
Backbone
  Vector backbone: pSG5
  Vector type: Mammalian Expression
Growth in bacteria
  Bacterial resistance: Ampicillin, 100 μg/mL
  Growth temperature: 37°C
  Growth strain: DH5alpha
  Copy number: High Copy
Gene/Insert
  Gene/Insert name: MAGE-A11
  Species: H. sapiens (human)
  Insert size (bp): 1600
  Mutation: contains aa 112-429
  Entrez Gene: MAGEA11 (a.k.a. CT1.11, MAGE-11, MAGE11, MAGEA-11)
  Promoter: SV40
  Tag / fusion protein: HA (N terminal on backbone)
  Cloning method: Restriction Enzyme; 5′ cloning site EcoRI (not destroyed); 3′ cloning site XhoI (not destroyed)
  Sequencing primers: 5′ T7; 3′ SV40pA-R
Terms and licenses: Academic/Nonprofit Terms; Industry Terms: Not Available to Industry
How to cite: pSG5HA-MAGE-112-429 was a gift from Elizabeth Wilson (Addgene plasmid # 89131 ; http://n2t.net/addgene:89131 ; RRID:Addgene_89131)
